>Addgene plasmid #26741 | EMTB-3XGFP | addgene full sequence | sequence record 326715 | Addgene NGS Result
CGCCATTCTGCCTGGGGACGTCGGAGCAAGCTTGATTTAGGTGACACTATAGAATACAAGCTACTTGTTC
TTTTTGCAGGATCCCATCGATTCGAATTCGCCACCATGGAGCAGAAGCTCATCTCAGAAGAAGACCTCGG
CGCGCCAGTGCGAAGCGAAACAGCACCCGACAGCTACAAAGTGCAAGATAAGAAAAATGCCTCCAGCCGC
CCTGCCTCTGCAATTTCAGGACAAAATAACAACCACTCAGGAAATAAACCAGACCCTCCGCCTGTGTTAC
GTGTTGATGACCGGCAGCGGCTGGCCCGGGAGCGACGTGAGGAACGGGAGAAACAGCTAGCTGCAAGAGA
AATAGTGTGGTTAGAAAGAGAAGAGCGAGCCAGGCAGCACTACGAGAAGCACCTGGAAGAGCGGAAGAAG
AGGTTGGAGGAGCAGAGGCAGAAGGAGGAGCGGAGGAGGGCTGCTGTGGAGGAGAAGCGGAGGCAGAGAC
TTGAGGAGGACAAAGAACGCCACGAAGCTGTTGTACGGCGCACAATGGAAAGGAGCCAGAAGCCAAAACA
GAAGCATAACCGTTGGTCGTGGGGAGGCTCTCTCCATGGGAGCCCTAGCATCCACAGTGCAGATCCAGAC
AGGCGGTCAGTTTCCACCATGAATCTTTCGAAATATGTTGATCCCGTCATTAGCAAGCGGCTCTCCTCTT
CATCTGCAACTTTACTAAATTCTCCAGATAGAGCTCGCCGCCTGCAGCTCAGCCCATGGGAGAGCAGCGT
TGTTAACAGACTCCTGACGCCCACACATTCGTTCCTGGCCAGAAGTAAAAGCACAGCTGCCTTGTCTGGA
GAAGCAGCATCTTGCAGCCCCATCATCATGCCCTACAAAGCTGCACACTCTAGAAATTCGATGGATCGAC
CAAAACTCTTTGTAACACCACCTGAGGGCTCTTCGGATCCACCGGTCGCCACCATGGTGAGCAAGGGCGA
GGAGCTGTTCACCGGGGTGGTGCCCATCCTGGTCGAGCTGGACGGCGACGTAAACGGCCACAAGTTCAGC
GTGTCCGGCGAGGGCGAGGGCGATGCCACCTACGGCAAGCTGACCCTGAAGTTCATCTGCACCACCGGCA
AGCTGCCCGTGCCCTGGCCCACCCTCGTGACCACCCTGACCTACGGCGTGCAGTGCTTCAGCCGCTACCC
CGACCACATGAAGCAGCACGACTTCTTCAAGTCCGCCATGCCCGAAGGCTACGTCCAGGAGCGCACCATC
TTCTTCAAGGACGACGGCAACTACAAGACCCGCGCCGAGGTGAAGTTCGAGGGCGACACCCTGGTGAACC
GCATCGAGCTGAAGGGCATCGACTTCAAGGAGGACGGCAACATCCTGGGGCACAAGCTGGAGTACAACTA
CAACAGCCACAACGTCTATATCATGGCCGACAAGCAGAAGAACGGCATCAAGGTGAACTTCAAGATCCGC
CACAACATCGAGGACGGCAGCGTGCAGCTCGCCGACCACTACCAGCAGAACACCCCCATCGGCGACGGCC
CCGTGCTGCTGCCCGACAACCACTACCTGAGCACCCAGTCCGCCCTGAGCAAAGACCCCAACGAGAAGCG
CGATCACATGGTCCTGCTGGAGTTCGTGACCGCCGCCGGGATCACTCTCGGCATGGACGAGCTGTACAAG
GAAAGCGGCCACGGTACCCCGCGGGCCCGGGATCCACCGGTCGCCACCATGGTGAGCAAGGGCGAGGAGC
TGTTCACCGGGGTGGTGCCCATCCTGGTCGAGCTGGACGGCGACGTAAACGGCCACAAGTTCAGCGTGTC
CGGCGAGGGCGAGGGCGATGCCACCTACGGCAAGCTGACCCTGAAGTTCATCTGCACCACCGGCAAGCTG
CCCGTGCCCTGGCCCACCCTCGTGACCACCCTGACCTACGGCGTGCAGTGCTTCAGCCGCTACCCCGACC
ACATGAAGCAGCACGACTTCTTCAAGTCCGCCATGCCCGAAGGCTACGTCCAGGAGCGCACCATCTTCTT
CAAGGACGACGGCAACTACAAGACCCGCGCCGAGGTGAAGTTCGAGGGCGACACCCTGGTGAACCGCATC
GAGCTGAAGGGCATCGACTTCAAGGAGGACGGCAACATCCTGGGGCACAAGCTGGAGTACAACTACAACA
GCCACAACGTCTATATCATGGCCGACAAGCAGAAGAACGGCATCAAGGTGAACTTCAAGATCCGCCACAA
CATCGAGGACGGCAGCGTGCAGCTCGCCGACCACTACCAGCAGAACACCCCCATCGGCGACGGCCCCGTG
CTGCTGCCCGACAACCACTACCTGAGCACCCAGTCCGCCCTGAGCAAAGACCCCAACGAGAAGCGCGATC
ACATGGTCCTGCTGGAGTTCGTGACCGCCGCCGGGATCACTCTCGGCATGGACGAGCTGTACAAGGGAAG
TGGACCGCGGGATATCCCTGAGGGCTCTTCGGATCCACCGGTCGCCACCATGGTGAGCAAGGGCGAGGAG
CTGTTCACCGGGGTGGTGCCCATCCTGGTCGAGCTGGACGGCGACGTAAACGGCCACAAGTTCAGCGTGT
CCGGCGAGGGCGAGGGCGATGCCACCTACGGCAAGCTGACCCTGAAGTTCATCTGCACCACCGGCAAGCT
GCCCGTGCCCTGGCCCACCCTCGTGACCACCCTGACCTACGGCGTGCAGTGCTTCAGCCGCTACCCCGAC
CACATGAAGCAGCACGACTTCTTCAAGTCCGCCATGCCCGAAGGCTACGTCCAGGAGCGCACCATCTTCT
TCAAGGACGACGGCAACTACAAGACCCGCGCCGAGGTGAAGTTCGAGGGCGACACCCTGGTGAACCGCAT
CGAGCTGAAGGGCATCGACTTCAAGGAGGACGGCAACATCCTGGGGCACAAGCTGGAGTACAACTACAAC
AGCCACAACGTCTATATCATGGCCGACAAGCAGAAGAACGGCATCAAGGTGAACTTCAAGATCCGCCACA
ACATCGAGGACGGCAGCGTGCAGCTCGCCGACCACTACCAGCAGAACACCCCCATCGGCGACGGCCCCGT
GCTGCTGCCCGACAACCACTACCTGAGCACCCAGTCCGCCCTGAGCAAAGACCCCAACGAGAAGCGCGAT
CACATGGTCCTGCTGGAGTTCGTGACCGCCGCCGGGATCACTCTCGGCATGGACGAGCTGTACAAGTAAC
TCGAGCCTCTAGAACTATAGTGAGTCGTATTACGTAGATCCAGACATGATAAGATACATTGATGAGTTTG
GACAAACCACAACTAGAATGCAGTGAAAAAAATGCTTTATTTGTGAAATTTGTGATGCTATTGCTTTATT
TGTAACCATTATAAGCTGCAATAAACAAGTTAACAACAACAATTGCATTCATTTTATGTTTCAGGTTCAG
GGGGAGGTGTGGGAGGTTTTTTAATTCGCGGCCGCGGCGCCAATGCATTGGGCCCGGTACCCAGCTTTTG
TTCCCTTTAGTGAGGGTTAATTGCGCGCTTGGCGTAATCATGGTCATAGCTGTTTCCTGTGTGAAATTGT
TATCCGCTCACAATTCCACACAACATACGAGCCGGGAGCATAAAGTGTAAAGCCTGGGGTGCCTAATGAG
TGAGCTAACTCACATTAATTGCGTTGCGCTCACTGCCCGCTTTCCAGTCGGGAAACCTGTCGTGCCAGCT
GCATTAATGAATCGGCCAACGCGCGGGGAGAGGCGGTTTGCGTATTGGGCGCTCTTCCGCTTCCTCGCTC
ACTGACTCGCTGCGCTCGGTCGTTCGGCTGCGGCGAGCGGTATCAGCTCACTCAAAGGCGGTAATACGGT
TATCCACAGAATCAGGGGATAACGCAGGAAAGAACATGTGAGCAAAAGGCCAGCAAAAGGCCAGGAACCG
TAAAAAGGCCGCGTTGCTGGCGTTTTTCCATAGGCTCCGCCCCCCTGACGAGCATCACAAAAATCGACGC
TCAAGTCAGAGGTGGCGAAACCCGACAGGACTATAAAGATACCAGGCGTTTCCCCCTGGAAGCTCCCTCG
TGCGCTCTCCTGTTCCGACCCTGCCGCTTACCGGATACCTGTCCGCCTTTCTCCCTTCGGGAAGCGTGGC
GCTTTCTCATAGCTCACGCTGTAGGTATCTCAGTTCGGTGTAGGTCGTTCGCTCCAAGCTGGGCTGTGTG
CACGAACCCCCCGTTCAGCCCGACCGCTGCGCCTTATCCGGTAACTATCGTCTTGAGTCCAACCCGGTAA
GACACGACTTATCGCCACTGGCAGCAGCCACTGGTAACAGGATTAGCAGAGCGAGGTATGTAGGCGGTGC
TACAGAGTTCTTGAAGTGGTGGCCTAACTACGGCTACACTAGAAGAACAGTATTTGGTATCTGCGCTCTG
CTGAAGCCAGTTACCTTCGGAAAAAGAGTTGGTAGCTCTTGATCCGGCAAACAAACCACCGCTGGTAGCG
GTGGTTTTTTTGTTTGCAAGCAGCAGATTACGCGCAGAAAAAAAGGATCTCAAGAAGATCCTTTGATCTT
TTCTACGGGGTCTGACGCTCAGTGGAACGAAAACTCACGTTAAGGGATTTTGGTCATGAGATTATCAAAA
AGGATCTTCACCTAGATCCTTTTAAATTAAAAATGAAGTTTTAAATCAATCTAAAGTATATATGAGTAAA
CTTGGTCTGACAGTTACCAATGCTTAATCAGTGAGGCACCTATCTCAGCGATCTGTCTATTTCGTTCATC
CATAGTTGCCTGACTCCCCGTCGTGTAGATAACTACGATACGGGAGGGCTTACCATCTGGCCCCAGTGCT
GCAATGATACCGCGAGACCCACGCTCACCGGCTCCAGATTTATCAGCAATAAACCAGCCAGCCGGAAGGG
CCGAGCGCAGAAGTGGTCCTGCAACTTTATCCGCCTCCATCCAGTCTATTAATTGTTGCCGGGAAGCTAG
AGTAAGTAGTTCGCCAGTTAATAGTTTGCGCAACGTTGTTGCCATTGCTACAGGCATCGTGGTGTCACGC
TCGTCGTTTGGTATGGCTTCATTCAGCTCCGGTTCCCAACGATCAAGGCGAGTTACATGATCCCCCATGT
TGTGCAAAAAAGCGGTTAGCTCCTTCGGTCCTCCGATCGTTGTCAGAAGTAAGTTGGCCGCAGTGTTATC
ACTCATGGTTATGGCAGCACTGCATAATTCTCTTACTGTCATGCCATCCGTAAGATGCTTTTCTGTGACT
GGTGAGTACTCAACCAAGTCATTCTGAGAATAGTGTATGCGGCGACCGAGTTGCTCTTGCCCGGCGTCAA
TACGGGATAATACCGCGCCACATAGCAGAACTTTAAAAGTGCTCATCATTGGAAAACGTTCTTCGGGGCG
AAAACTCTCAAGGATCTTACCGCTGTTGAGATCCAGTTCGATGTAACCCACTCGTGCACCCAACTGATCT
TCAGCATCTTTTACTTTCACCAGCGTTTCTGGGTGAGCAAAAACAGGAAGGCAAAATGCCGCAAAAAAGG
GAATAAGGGCGACACGGAAATGTTGAATACTCATACTCTTCCTTTTTCAATATTATTGAAGCATTTATCA
GGGTTATTGTCTCATGAGCGGATACATATTTGAATGTATTTAGAAAAATAAACAAATAGGGGTTCCGCGC
ACATTTCCCCGAAAAGTGCCACCTAAATTGTAAGCGTTAATATTTTGTTAAAATTCGCGTTAAATTTTTG
TTAAATCAGCTCATTTTTTAACCAATAGGCCGAAATCGGCAAAATCCCTTATAAATCAAAAGAATAGACC
GAGATAGGGT
[37 nt withheld, positions 5821-5857]
AAAGAACGTGGACTCCAACGTCAAAGG
[49 nt withheld, positions 5885-5933]
T
[91 nt withheld, positions 5935-6025]
G
[124 nt withheld, positions 6027-6150]
CCCATTCGCCATTCAGGCTGCGCAACTGTTGGGAAGGGCGATCGGTGCGGGCCTCTTCGCTATTACGCCA
GTCGACCGCCAATTCAATATGGCGTATATGGACTCATGCCAATTCAATATGGTGGATCTGGACCTGTGCC
AATTCAATATGGCGTATATGGACTCGTGCCAATTCAATATGGTGGATCTGGACCCCAGCCAATTCAATAT
GGCGGACTTGGCACCATGCCAATTCAATATGGCGGACCTGGCACTGTGCCAACTGGGGAGGGGTCTACTT
GGCACGGTGCCAAGTTTGAGGAGGGGTCTTGGCCCTGTGCCAAGTCCGCCATATTGAATTGGCATGGTGC
CAATAATGGCGGCCATATTGGCTATATGCCAGGATCAATATATAGGCAATATCCAATATGGCCCTATGCC
AATATGGCTATTGGCCAGGTTCAATACTATGTATTGGCCCTATGCCATATAGTATTCCATATATGGGTTT
TCCTATTGACGTAGATAGCCCCTCCCAATGGGCGGTCCCATATACCATATATGGGGCTTCCTAATACCGC
CCATAGCCACTCCCCCATTGACGTCAATGGTCTCTATATATGGTCTTTCCTATTGACGTCATATGGGCGG
TCCTATTGACGTATATGGCGCCTCCCCCATTGACGTCAATTACGGTAAATGGCCCGCCTGGCTCAATGCC
CATTGACGTCAATAGGACCACCCACCATTGACGTCAATGGGATGGCTCATTGCCCATTCATATCCGTTCT
CACGCCCCCTATTGACGTCAATGACGGTAAATGGCCCACTTGGCAGTACATCAATATCTATTAATAGTAA
CTTGGCAAGTACATTACTATTGGAAGTACGCCAGGGTACATTGGCAGTACTCCCATTGACGTCAATGGCG
GTAAATGGCCCGCGATGGCTGCCAAGTACATCCCCATTGACGTCAATGGGGAGGGGCAATGACGCAAATG
GGCGTTCCATTGACGTAAATGGGCGGTAGGCGTGCCTAATGGGAGGTCTATATAAGCAATGCTCGTTTAG
GGAAC
Features (pLannotate 1.2.2; 19 found; start..end, strand, type, name):
     35..53      +  promoter       SP6 promoter: promoter for bacteriophage SP6 RNA polymerase
    148..945     +  CDS            MAP7 (fragment): MAP7_HUMAN - Experimental evidence at protein level: Swiss-Prot protein existence level 1. Microtubule-stabilizing protein that may play an important role during reorganization of microtubules during polarization and differentiation of epithelial cells. Associates with microtubules in a dynamic manner. May play a role in the formation of intercellular contacts. Colocalization with TRPV4 results in the redistribution of TRPV4 toward the membrane and may link cytoskeletal microfilaments. From Homo sapiens (Human).
    964..1680    +  CDS            EGFP: EGFP is a basic (constitutively fluorescent) green fluorescent protein published in 1996, derived from Aequorea victoria. It is reported to be a rapidly-maturing weak dimer with moderate acid sensitivity.
   1699..1721    +  misc_feature   MCS (fragment): multiple cloning site
   1729..2445    +  CDS            EGFP: EGFP is a basic (constitutively fluorescent) green fluorescent protein published in 1996, derived from Aequorea victoria. It is reported to be a rapidly-maturing weak dimer with moderate acid sensitivity.
   2500..3219    +  CDS            EGFP: the original enhanced GFP (Yang et al., 1996) mammalian codon-optimized
   3235..3252    -  promoter       T7 promoter (fragment): promoter for bacteriophage T7 RNA polymerase
   3257..3391    -  polyA_signal   SV40 poly(A) signal: SV40 polyadenylation signal
   3504..3522    -  promoter       T3 promoter: promoter for bacteriophage T3 RNA polymerase
   3567..3583    -  protein_bind   lac operator: The lac repressor binds to the lac operator to inhibit transcription in E. coli. This inhibition can be relieved by adding lactose or isopropyl-β-D-thiogalactopyranoside (IPTG). lac repressor encoded by lacI
   3591..3621    -  promoter       lac promoter: promoter for the E. coli lac operon
   3636..3657    -  protein_bind   CAP binding site: CAP binding activates transcription in the presence of cAMP. E. coli catabolite activator protein
   3670..3762    -  CDS            lacI (fragment): lac repressor; lacI; The lac repressor binds to the lac operator to inhibit transcription in E. coli. This inhibition can be relieved by adding lactose or isopropyl-β-D-thiogalactopyranoside (IPTG).
   3945..4533    -  rep_origin     ori: high-copy-number ColE1/pMB1/pBR322/pUC origin of replication
   4704..5564    -  CDS            AmpR: β-lactamase; bla; confers resistance to ampicillin, carbenicillin, and related antibiotics
   5565..5669    -  promoter       AmpR promoter: bla
   5722..6150    -  rep_origin     f1 ori (sequence partly withheld): f1 bacteriophage origin of replication; arrow indicates direction of (+) strand synthesis
   6155..6221    -  CDS            lacZα (fragment): LacZα fragment of β-galactosidase; lacZ fragment
   6228..7205    +  promoter       CMV IE94 promoter: enhancer/promoter region of simian cytomegalovirus major immediate early transcription unit IE94
