[The description below was written by a language model from this plasmid's Addgene catalogue record and pLannotate feature annotations shown in this document.]
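Description:
EMTB-3XGFP is a live-cell microtubule probe built in the pCS2+ backbone, a high-copy plasmid propagated in E. coli through a ColE1/pUC-type origin and selected with ampicillin (AmpR under its own bla promoter). An f1 origin and remnants of the lac region (lac promoter/operator, lacZα and lacI fragments) are also carried over from the vector lineage. The sequenced plasmid is about 7.2 kb.

The payload is the microtubule-binding domain of human ensconsin (MAP7, also called E-MAP-115), covering only amino acids 18–283 of the reference protein, cloned between EcoRI and XhoI sites that remain intact. It is fused at its C-terminus to three tandem EGFP coding sequences. The catalogue entry also lists an N-terminal Myc tag, although the feature table does not annotate one. Tripling the fluorophore increases the signal per bound molecule, so microtubules can be visualized brightly without fusing a fluorophore to tubulin itself.

Expression in eukaryotic cells is driven by the simian CMV IE94 enhancer/promoter, which lies just upstream of the insert across the circular junction of the sequence, and transcripts are terminated by the SV40 polyadenylation signal. An SP6 promoter sits between the CMV element and the coding region, which permits in vitro transcription of sense mRNA, a typical feature of pCS2+ for microinjection into embryos. T7 and T3 promoters flank the polyadenylation signal in the reverse orientation.

The depositor notes that the repeated GFP units are hard to sequence through and recommends confirming the roughly 3 kb EMTB-plus-3×GFP fragment by restriction digest. The associated publication concerns Rho GTPase regulation of cytokinesis.
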