Addgene plasmid #26741: EMTB-3XGFP
Depositing lab: William Bement. Publication: Regulation of cytokinesis by Rho GTPase flux. Miller AL, Bement WM. Nat Cell Biol. 2009 Jan . 11(1):71-7. 10.1038/ncb1814 PubMed 19060892.
Backbone
  Vector backbone: pCS2+
  Backbone size w/o insert (bp): 4097
  Vector type: Mammalian Expression ; probe for microtubules
Growth in bacteria
  Bacterial resistance: Ampicillin, 100 μg/mL
  Growth temperature: 37°C
  Growth strain: DH5alpha
  Copy number: High Copy
Gene/Insert
  Gene/Insert name: ensconsin (alt names: E-MAP-115; EMTB)
  Species: H. sapiens (human)
  Insert size (bp): 816
  Mutation: Only contains the microtubule binding-domain of ensconsin (amino acids 18-283 of GenBank reference sequence X73882)
  GenBank ID: X73882
  Entrez Gene: MAP7 (a.k.a. E-MAP-115, EMAP115)
  Tag / fusion protein: Myc (N terminal on insert); 3x EGFP (C terminal on insert)
  Cloning method: Restriction Enzyme; 5′ cloning site EcoRI (not destroyed); 3′ cloning site XhoI (not destroyed)
  Sequencing primers: 5′ SP6; 3′ T7
Resource information
  A portion of this plasmid was derived from a plasmid made by: A EMTB construct was a gift from Chloë Bulinski (Columbia University)
Terms and licenses: Academic/Nonprofit Terms; Industry Terms: Not Available to Industry
Depositor comments: The microtubule binding domain of ensconsin (EMTB) was fused to 3 GFP molecules in order to visualize microtubules. For cloning details see Faire et al., 1999 Journal of Cell Science 112, 4243-4255. Note: It is difficult to sequence entirely through 3 tandem GFPs. Users are encouraged to perform a double-digest on this plasmid with EcoRI and XhoI to verify the presence of a ~3kb band corresponding to the EMTB insert + 3GFPs. Please see above attachment.
How to cite: EMTB-3XGFP was a gift from William Bement (Addgene plasmid # 26741 ; http://n2t.net/addgene:26741 ; RRID:Addgene_26741)
