>Addgene plasmid #26741 | EMTB-3XGFP | addgene partial sequence | sequence record 33009 | 26741 with EBV-rev
GATCTACGTAATACGACTCACTATAGTTCTAGAGGCTCGAGTTACTTGTACAGCTCGTCCATGCCGAGAG
TGATCCCGGCGGCGGTCACGAACTCCAGCAGGACCATGTGATCGCGCTTCTCGTTGGGGTCTTTGCTCAG
GGCGGACTGGGTGCTCAGGTAGTGGTTGTCGGGCAGCAGCACGGGGCCGTC
