>Addgene plasmid #26741 | EMTB-3XGFP | addgene partial sequence | sequence record 33010 | 26741 with SP6
CGAATTCGCCACCATGGAGCAGAAGCTCATCTCAGAAGAAGACCTCGGCGCGCCAGTGCGAAGCGAAACA
GCACCCGACAGCTACAAAGTGCAAGATAAGAAAAATGCCTCCAGCCGCCCTGCCTCTGCAATTTCAGGAC
AAAATAACAACCACTCAGGAAATAAACCAGACCCTCCGCCTGTGTTACGTGTTGATGACCGGCAGCGGCT
GGCCCGGGAGCGACGTGAGGAACGGGAGAAACAGCTAGCTGCAAGAGAAATAGTGTGGTTAGAAAGAGAA
GAGCGAGCCAGGCAGCACTACGAGAAGCACCTGGAAGAGCGGAAGAAGAGGTTGGAGGAGCAGAGGCAGA
AGGAGGAGCGGAGGAGGGCTGCTGTGGAGGAGAAGCGGAGGCAGAGACTTGAGGAGGACAAAGAACGCCA
CGAAGCTGTTGTACGGCGCACAATGGAAAGGAGCCAGAAGCCAAAACAGAAGCATAACCGTTGGTCGTGG
GGAGGCTCTCTCCATGGGAGCCCTAGCATCCACAGTGCAGATCCAGACAGGCGGTCAGTTTCCACCATGA
ATCTTTCGAAATATGTTGATCCCGTCATTAGCAAGCGGCTCTCCTCTTCATCTGCAACTTTACTAAATTC
TCCAGATAGAGCTCGCCGCCTGCAGCTCAGCCCATGGGAGAGCAGCGTTGTTAACAGACTCCTGACGCCC
ACACATTCGTTCCTGGCCAGAAGTAAAAGCACAGCTGCCTTGTCTGGAGAAGCAGCATCTTGCAGCCCCA
TCATCATGCCCTACAAAGCTGCACACTCTAGAAATTCGATGGATCGACCAAAACTCTTTGTAACACCACC
TGAGGGCTCTTCGGATCCACCGGTCGC
