>Addgene plasmid #26741 | EMTB-3XGFP | addgene partial sequence | sequence record 159188 | SP6 5'-ATTTAGGTGACACTATAG-3'
CCATCGATTCGAATTCGCCACCATGGAGCAGAAGCTCATCTCAGAAGAAGACCTCGGCGCGCCAGTGCGA
AGCGAAACAGCACCCGACAGCTACAAAGTGCAAGATAAGAAAAATGCCTCCAGCCGCCCTGCCTCTGCAA
TTTCAGGACAAAATAACAACCACTCAGGAAATAAACCAGACCCTCCGCCTGTGTTACGTGTTGATGACCG
GCAGCGGCTGGCCCGGGAGCGACGTGAGGAACGGGAGAAACAGCTAGCTGCAAGAGAAATAGTGTGGTTA
GAAAGAGAAGAGCGAGCCAGGCAGCACTACGAGAAGCACCTGGAAGAGCGGAAGAAGAGGTTGGAGGAGC
AGAGGCAGAAGGAGGAGCGGAGGAGGGCTGCTGTGGAGGAGAAGCGGAGGCAGAGACTTGAGGAGGACAA
AGAACGCCACGAAGCTGTTGTACGGCGCACAATGGAAAGGAGCCAGAAGCCAAAACAGAAGCATAACCGT
TGGTCGTGGGGAGGCTCTCTCCATGGGAGCCCTAGCATCCACAGTGCAGATCCAGACAGGCGGTCAGTTT
CCACCATGAATCTTTCGAAATATGTTGATCCCGTCATTAGCAAGCGGCTCTCCTCTTCATCTGCAACTTT
ACTAAATTCTCCAGATAGAGCTCGCCGCCTGCAGCTCAGCCCATGGGAGAGCAGCGTTGTTAACAGACTC
CTGACGCCCACACATTCGTTCCTGGCCAGAAGTAAAAGCACAGCTGCCTTGTCTGGAGAAGCAGCATCTT
GCAGCCCCATCATCATGCCCTACAAAGCTGCACACTCTAGAAATTCGATGGATCGACCAAAACTCTTTGT
AACACCACCTGAGGGCTCTTCGGATCCACC
